>Addgene plasmid #179084 | pRDA_151 | addgene full sequence | sequence record 352521 | Addgene NGS Result
AAACCGCCTCTCCCCGCGCGTTGGCCGATTCATTAATGCAGCTGGCACGACAGGTTTCCCGACTGGAAAG
CGGGCAGTGAGCGCAACGCAATTAATGTGAGTTAGCTCACTCATTAGGCACCCCAGGCTTTACACTTTAT
GCTTCCGGCTCGTATGTTGTGTGGAATTGTGAGCGGATAACAATTTCACACAGGAAACAGCTATGACCAT
GATTACGCCAAGCGCGCAATTAACCCTCACTAAAGGGAACAAAAGCTGGAGCTGCAAGCTTAATGTAGTC
TTATGCAATACTCTTGTAGTCTTGCAACATGGTAACGATGAGTTAGCAACATGCCTTACAAGGAGAGAAA
AAGCACCGTGCATGCCGATTGGTGGAAGTAAGGTGGTACGATCGTGCCTTATTAGGAAGGCAACAGACGG
GTCTGACATGGATTGGACGAACCACTGAATTGCCGCATTGCAGAGATATTGTATTTAAGTGCCTAGCTCG
ATACATAAACGGGTCTCTCTGGTTAGACCAGATCTGAGCCTGGGAGCTCTCTGGCTAACTAGGGAACCCA
CTGCTTAAGCCTCAATAAAGCTTGCCTTGAGTGCTTCAAGTAGTGTGTGCCCGTCTGTTGTGTGACTCTG
GTAACTAGAGATCCCTCAGACCCTTTTAGTCAGTGTGGAAAATCTCTAGCAGTGGCGCCCGAACAGGGAC
TTGAAAGCGAAAGGGAAACCAGAGGAGCTCTCTCGACGCAGGACTCGGCTTGCTGAAGCGCGCACGGCAA
GAGGCGAGGGGCGGCGACTGGTGAGTACGCCAAAAATTTTGACTAGCGGAGGCTAGAAGGAGAGAGATGG
GTGCGAGAGCGTCAGTATTAAGCGGGGGAGAATTAGATCGCGATGGGAAAAAATTCGGTTAAGGCCAGGG
GGAAAGAAAAAATATAAATTAAAACATATAGTATGGGCAAGCAGGGAGCTAGAACGATTCGCAGTTAATC
CTGGCCTGTTAGAAACATCAGAAGGCTGTAGACAAATACTGGGACAGCTACAACCATCCCTTCAGACAGG
ATCAGAAGAACTTAGATCATTATATAATACAGTAGCAACCCTCTATTGTGTGCATCAAAGGATAGAGATA
AAAGACACCAAGGAAGCTTTAGACAAGATAGAGGAAGAGCAAAACAAAAGTAAGACCACCGCACAGCAAG
CGGCCGCTGATCTTCAGACCTGGAGGAGGAGATATGAGGGACAATTGGAGAAGTGAATTATATAAATATA
AAGTAGTAAAAATTGAACCATTAGGAGTAGCACCCACCAAGGCAAAGAGAAGAGTGGTGCAGAGAGAAAA
AAGAGCAGTGGGAATAGGAGCTTTGTTCCTTGGGTTCTTGGGAGCAGCAGGAAGCACTATGGGCGCAGCG
TCAATGACGCTGACGGTACAGGCCAGACAATTATTGTCTGGTATAGTGCAGCAGCAGAACAATTTGCTGA
GGGCTATTGAGGCGCAACAGCATCTGTTGCAACTCACAGTCTGGGGCATCAAGCAGCTCCAGGCAAGAAT
CCTGGCTGTGGAAAGATACCTAAAGGATCAACAGCTCCTGGGGATTTGGGGTTGCTCTGGAAAACTCATT
TGCACCACTGCTGTGCCTTGGAATGCTAGTTGGAGTAATAAATCTCTGGAACAGATTTGGAATCACACGA
CCTGGATGGAGTGGGACAGAGAAATTAACAATTACACAAGCTTAATACACTCCTTAATTGAAGAATCGCA
AAACCAGCAAGAAAAGAATGAACAAGAATTATTGGAATTAGATAAATGGGCAAGTTTGTGGAATTGGTTT
AACATAACAAATTGGCTGTGGTATATAAAATTATTCATAATGATAGTAGGAGGCTTGGTAGGTTTAAGAA
TAGTTTTTGCTGTACTTTCTATAGTGAATAGAGTTAGGCAGGGATATTCACCATTATCGTTTCAGACCCA
CCTCCCAACCCCGAGGGGACCCTGGTACCCATGCATGCATGAATTCTAGATCTTGAGACAAATGGCAGTA
TTCATCCACAATTTTAAAAGAAAAGGGGGGATTGGGGGGTACAGTGCAGGGGAAAGAATAGTAGACATAA
TAGCAACAGACATACAAACTAAAGAATTACAAAAACAAATTACAAAAATTCAAAATTTTCGGGTTTATTA
CAGGGACAGCAGAGATCCACTTTGGCGCCGGCTCGAGGGGGCCCGGGTGCAAAGATGGATAAAGTTTTAA
ACAGAGAGGAATCTTTGCAGCTAATGGACCTTCTAGGTCTTGAAAGGAGTGGGAATTGGCTCCGGTGCCC
GTCAGTGGGCAGAGCGCACATCGCCCACAGTCCCCGAGAAGTTGGGGGGAGGGGTCGGCAATTGAACCGG
TGCCTAGAGAAGGTGGCGCGGGGTAAACTGGGAAAGTGATGTCGTGTACTGGCTCCGCCTTTTTCCCGAG
GGTGGGGGAGAACCGTATATAAGTGCAGTAGTCGCCGTGAACGTTCTTTTTCGCAACGGGTTTGCCGCCA
GAACACAGGTAAGTGCCGTGTGTGGTTCCCGCGGGCCTGGCCTCTTTACGGGTTATGGCCCTTGCGTGCC
TTGAATTACTTCCACCTGGCTGCAGTACGTGATTCTTGATCCCGAGCTTCGGGTTGGAAGTGGGTGGGAG
AGTTCGAGGCCTTGCGCTTAAGGAGCCCCTTCGCCTCGTGCTTGAGTTGAGGCCTGGCCTGGGCGCTGGG
GCCGCCGCGTGCGAATCTGGTGGCACCTTCGCGCCTGTCTCGCTGCTTTCGATAAGTCTCTAGCCATTTA
AAATTTTTGATGACCTGCTGCGACGCTTTTTTTCTGGCAAGATAGTCTTGTAAATGCGGGCCAAGATCTG
CACACTGGTATTTCGGTTTTTGGGGCCGCGGGCGGCGACGGGGCCCGTGCGTCCCAGCGCACATGTTCGG
CGAGGCGGGGCCTGCGAGCGCGGCCACCGAGAATCGGACGGGGGTAGTCTCAAGCTGGCCGGCCTGCTCT
GGTGCCTGGCCTCGCGCCGCCGTGTATCGCCCCGCCCTGGGCGGCAAGGCTGGCCCGGTCGGCACCAGTT
GCGTGAGCGGAAAGATGGCCGCTTCCCGGCCCTGCTGCAGGGAGCTCAAAATGGAGGACGCGGCGCTCGG
GAGAGCGGGCGGGTGAGTCACCCACACAAAGGAAAAGGGCCTTTCCGTCCTCAGCCGTCGCTTCATGTGA
CTCCACGGAGTACCGGGCGCCGTCCAGGCACCTCGATTAGTTCTCGAGCTTTTGGAGTACGTCGTCTTTA
GGTTGGGGGGAGGGGTTTTATGCGATGGAGTTTCCCCACACTGAGTGGGTGGAGACTGAAGTTAGGCCAG
CTTGGCACTTGATGTAATTCTCCTTGGAATTTGCCCTTTTTGAGTTTGGATCTTGGTTCATTCTCAAGCC
TCAGACAGTGGTTCAAAGTTTTTTTCTTCCATTTCAGGTGTCGTGAGGGATCCACCATGGCACCAAAGAA
GAAGCGGAAGGTCGCAGCCGACAAGAAGTACAGCATCGGCCTGGACATCGGCACCAACTCTGTGGGCTGG
GCCGTGATCACCGACGAGTACAAGGTGCCCAGCAAGAAATTCAAGGTGCTGGGCAACACCGACCGGCACA
GCATCAAGAAGAACCTGATCGGAGCCCTGCTGTTCGACAGCGGCGAAACAGCCGAGGCCACCCGGCTGAA
GAGAACCGCCAGAAGAAGATACACCAGACGGAAGAACCGGATCTGCTATCTGCAAGAGATCTTCAGCAAC
GAGATGGCCAAGGTGGACGACAGCTTCTTCCACAGACTGGAAGAGTCCTTCCTGGTGGAAGAGGATAAGA
AGCACGAGCGGCACCCCATCTTCGGCAACATCGTGGACGAGGTGGCCTACCACGAGAAGTACCCCACCAT
CTACCACCTGAGAAAGAAACTGGTGGACAGCACCGACAAGGCCGACCTGCGGCTGATCTATCTGGCCCTG
GCCCACATGATCAAGTTCCGGGGCCACTTCCTGATCGAGGGCGACCTGAACCCCGACAACAGCGACGTGG
ACAAGCTGTTCATCCAGCTGGTGCAGACCTACAACCAGCTGTTCGAGGAAAACCCCATCAACGCCAGCGG
CGTAGACGCCAAGGCCATCCTGTCTGCCAGACTGAGCAAGAGCAGACGGCTGGAAAATCTGATCGCCCAG
CTGCCCGGCGAGAAGAAGAATGGCCTGTTCGGAAACCTGATTGCCCTGAGCCTGGGCCTGACCCCCAACT
TCAAGAGCAACTTCGACCTGGCCGAGGATGCCAAACTGCAGCTGAGCAAGGACACCTACGACGACGACCT
GGACAACCTGCTGGCCCAGATCGGCGACCAGTACGCCGACCTGTTTCTGGCCGCCAAGAACCTGTCCGAC
GCCATCCTGCTGAGCGACATCCTGAGAGTGAACACCGAGATCACCAAGGCCCCCCTGAGCGCCTCTATGA
TCAAGAGATACGACGAGCACCACCAGGACCTGACCCTGCTGAAAGCTCTCGTGCGGCAGCAGCTGCCTGA
GAAGTACAAAGAGATTTTCTTCGACCAGAGCAAGAACGGCTACGCCGGCTACATTGACGGCGGAGCCAGC
CAGGAAGAGTTCTACAAGTTCATCAAGCCCATCCTGGAAAAGATGGACGGCACCGAGGAACTGCTCGTGA
AGCTGAACAGAGAGGACCTGCTGCGGAAGCAGCGTACGTTCGACAACGGCAGCATCCCCCACCAGATCCA
CCTGGGAGAGCTGCACGCCATTCTGCGGCGGCAGGAAGATTTTTACCCATTCCTGAAGGACAACCGGGAA
AAGATCGAGAAGATCCTGACCTTCCGCATCCCCTACTACGTGGGCCCTCTGGCCAGGGGAAACAGCAGAT
TCGCCTGGATGACCAGAAAGAGCGAGGAAACCATCACCCCCTGGAACTTCGAGGAAGTGGTGGACAAGGG
CGCTAGCGCCCAGAGCTTCATCGAGCGGATGACCGGCTTCGATAAGAACCTGCCCAACGAGAAGGTGCTG
CCCAAGCACAGCCTGCTGTACGAGTACTTCACCGTGTATAACGAGCTGACCAAAGTGAAATACGTGACCG
AGGGAATGAGAAAGCCCGCCTTCCTGAGCGGCGAGCAGAAAAAGGCCATCGTGGACCTGCTGTTCAAGAC
CAACCGGAAAGTGACCGTGAAGCAGCTGAAAGAGGACTACTTCAAGAAAATCGAGTGCTTCGACTCCGTG
GAAATCTCCGGCGTGGAAGATCGGTTCAACGCCTCCCTGGGCACATACCACGATCTGCTGAAAATTATCA
AGGACAAGGACTTCCTGGACAATGAGGAAAACGAGGACATTCTGGAAGATATCGTGCTGACCCTGACACT
GTTTGAGGACAGAGAGATGATCGAGGAACGGCTGAAAACCTATGCCCACCTGTTCGACGACAAAGTGATG
AAGCAGCTGAAGCGGCGGAGATACACCGGCTGGGGCGCCCTGAGCCGGAAGCTGATCAACGGCATCCGGG
ACAAGCAGTCCGGCAAGACAATCCTGGATTTCCTGAAGTCCGACGGCTTCGCCAACAGAAACTTCATGGC
CCTGATCCACGACGACAGCCTGACCTTTAAAGAGGACATCCAGAAAGCCCAGGTGTCCGGCCAGGGCGAT
AGCCTGCACGAGCACATTGCCAATCTGGCCGGCAGCCCCGCCATTAAGAAGGGCATCCTGCAGACAGTGA
AGGTGGTGGACGAGCTCGTGAAAGTGATGGGCCGGCACAAGCCCGAGAACATCGTGATCGAAATGGCCAG
AGAGAACCAGACCACCCAGAAGGGACAGAAGAACAGCCGCGAGAGAATGAAGCGGATCGAAGAGGGCATC
AAAGAGCTGGGCAGCCAGATCCTGAAAGAACACCCCGTGGAAAACACCCAGCTGCAGAACGAGAAGCTGT
ACCTGTACTACCTGCAGAATGGGCGGGATATGTACGTGGACCAGGAACTGGACATCAACCGGCTGTCCGA
CTACGATGTGGACCATATCGTGCCTCAGAGCTTTCTGAAGGACGACTCCATCGACAACAAGGTGCTGACC
AGAAGCGACAAGAACCGGGGCAAGAGCGACAACGTGCCCTCCGAAGAGGTCGTGAAGAAGATGAAGAACT
ACTGGCGGCAGCTGCTGAACGCCAAGCTGATTACCCAGAGAAAGTTCGACAATCTGACCAAGGCCGAGAG
AGGCGGCCTGAGCGAACTGGATAAGGCCGGCTTCATCAAGAGACAGCTGGTGGAAACCCGGGCCATCACA
AAGCACGTGGCACAGATCCTGGACTCCCGGATGAACACTAAGTACGACGAGAATGACAAGCTGATCCGGG
AAGTGAAAGTGATCACCCTGAAGTCCAAGCTGGTGTCCGATTTCCGGAAGGATTTCCAGTTTTACAAAGT
GCGCGAGATCAACAACTACCACCACGCCCACGACGCCTACCTGAACGCCGTCGTGGGAACCGCCCTGATC
AAAAAGTACCCTAAGCTGGAAAGCGAGTTCGTGTACGGCGACTACAAGGTGTACGACGTGCGGAAGATGA
TCGCCAAGAGCGAGCAGGAAATCGGCAAGGCTACCGCCAAGTACTTCTTCTACAGCAACATCATGAACTT
TTTCAAGACCGAGATTACCCTGGCCAACGGCGAGATCCGGAAGCGGCCTCTGATCGAGACAAACGGCGAA
ACCGGGGAGATCGTGTGGGATAAGGGCCGGGATTTTGCCACCGTGCGGAAAGTGCTGAGCATGCCCCAAG
TGAATATCGTGAAAAAGACCGAGGTGCAGACAGGCGGCTTCAGCAAAGAGTCTATCCTGCCCAAGAGGAA
CAGCGATAAGCTGATCGCCAGAAAGAAGGACTGGGACCCTAAGAAGTACGGCGGCTTCGACAGCCCCACC
GTGGCCTATTCTGTGCTGGTGGTGGCCAAAGTGGAAAAGGGCAAGTCCAAGAAACTGAAGAGTGTGAAAG
AGCTGCTGGGGATCACCATCATGGAAAGAAGCAGCTTCGAGAAGAATCCCATCGACTTTCTGGAAGCCAA
GGGCTACAAAGAAGTGAAAAAGGACCTGATCATCAAGCTGCCTAAGTACTCCCTGTTCGAGCTGGAAAAC
GGCCGGAAGAGAATGCTGGCCTCTGCCGGCGAACTGCAGAAGGGAAACGAACTGGCCCTGCCCTCCAAAT
ATGTGAACTTCCTGTACCTGGCCAGCCACTATGAGAAGCTGAAGGGCTCCCCCGAGGATAATGAGCAGAA
ACAGCTGTTTGTGGAACAGCACAAGCACTACCTGGACGAGATCATCGAGCAGATCAGCGAGTTCTCCAAG
AGAGTGATCCTGGCCGACGCTAATCTGGACAAAGTGCTGTCCGCCTACAACAAGCACCGGGATAAGCCCA
TCAGAGAGCAGGCCGAGAATATCATCCACCTGTTTACCCTGACCAATCTGGGAGCCCCTGCCGCCTTCAA
GTACTTTGACACCACCATCGACCGGAAGAGGTACACCAGCACCAAAGAGGTGCTGGACGCCACCCTGATC
CACCAGAGCATCACCGGCCTGTACGAGACACGAATCGATTTGTCTCAGCTGGGAGGCGACGCCGCAAAAA
GGCCGGCGGCCACGAAAAAGGCCGGCCAGGCAAAAAAGAAAAAGGCAGGCTCAGGCGAGGGCAGAGGAAG
TCTGCTAACATGCGGTGACGTCGAGGAGAATCCTGGCCCAAGCGCTATGGCCAAGCCTTTGTCTCAAGAA
GAATCCACCCTCATTGAAAGAGCAACGGCTACAATCAACAGCATCCCCATCTCTGAAGACTACAGCGTCG
CCAGCGCAGCTCTCTCTAGCGACGGCCGCATCTTCACTGGTGTCAATGTATATCATTTTACTGGGGGACC
TTGTGCAGAACTCGTGGTGCTGGGCACTGCTGCTGCTGCGGCAGCTGGCAACCTGACTTGTATCGTCGCG
ATCGGAAATGAGAACAGGGGCATCTTGAGCCCCTGCGGACGGTGCCGACAGGTGCTTCTCGATCTGCATC
CTGGGATCAAAGCCATAGTGAAGGACAGTGATGGACAGCCGACGGCAGTTGGGATTCGTGAATTGCTGCC
CTCTGGTTATGTGTGGGAGGGCGCAACAAACTTCTCTCTGCTGAAACAAGCCGGAGATGTCGAAGAGAAT
CCTGGACCGACTAGTATGGTGAGCGAGCTGATTAAGGAGAACATGCACATGAAGCTATACATGGAGGGCA
CCGTGAACAACCACCACTTCAAGTGCACATCCGAGGGCGAAGGCAAGCCCTACGAGGGCACCCAGACCAT
GAGAATCAAGGCGGTCGAGGGCGGCCCTCTCCCCTTCGCCTTCGACATCCTGGCTACCAGCTTCATGTAC
GGCAGCAAAACCTTCATCAACCACACCCAGGGCATCCCCGACTTCTTTAAGCAGTCCTTCCCCGAGGGCT
TCACATGGGAGAGAGTCACCACATACGAAGACGGGGGCGTGCTGACCGCTACCCAGGACACCAGCCTCCA
GGACGGCTGCCTCATCTACAACGTCAAGATCAGAGGGGTGAACTTCCCATCCAACGGCCCTGTGATGCAG
AAGAAAACACTCGGCTGGGAGGCCTCCACCGAGACCCTGTACCCCGCTGACGGCGGCCTGGAAGGCAGAG
CCGACATGGCCCTGAAGCTCGTGGGCGGGGGCCACCTGATCTGCAACTTGAAGACCACATACAGATCCAA
GAAACCCGCTAAGAACCTCAAGATGCCCGGCGTCTACTATGTGGACAGAAGACTGGAAAGAATCAAGGAG
GCCGACAAAGAGACCTACGTCGAGCAGCACGAGGTGGCTGTGGCCAGATACTGCGACCTCCCTAGCAAAC
TGGGGCACAGATGATAGACGCGTTAAGTCGACAATCAACCTCTGGATTACAAAATTTGTGAAAGATTGAC
TGGTATTCTTAACTATGTTGCTCCTTTTACGCTATGTGGATACGCTGCTTTAATGCCTTTGTATCATGCT
ATTGCTTCCCGTATGGCTTTCATTTTCTCCTCCTTGTATAAATCCTGGTTGCTGTCTCTTTATGAGGAGT
TGTGGCCCGTTGTCAGGCAACGTGGCGTGGTGTGCACTGTGTTTGCTGACGCAACCCCCACTGGTTGGGG
CATTGCCACCACCTGTCAGCTCCTTTCCGGGACTTTCGCTTTCCCCCTCCCTATTGCCACGGCGGAACTC
ATCGCCGCCTGCCTTGCCCGCTGCTGGACAGGGGCTCGGCTGTTGGGCACTGACAATTCCGTGGTGTTGT
CGGGGAAATCATCGTCCTTTCCTTGGCTGCTCGCCTGTGTTGCCACCTGGATTCTGCGCGGGACGTCCTT
CTGCTACGTCCCTTCGGCCCTCAATCCAGCGGACCTTCCTTCCCGCGGCCTGCTGCCGGCTCTGCGGCCT
CTTCCGCGTCTTCGCCTTCGCCCTCAGACGAGTCGGATCTCCCTTTGGGCCGCCTCCCCGCGTCGACTTT
AAGACCAATGACTTACAAGGCAGCTGTAGATCTTAGCCACTTTTTAAAAGAAAAGGGGGGACTGGAAGGG
CTAATTCACTCCCAACGAAGACAAGATCTGCTTTTTGCTTGTACTGGGTCTCTCTGGTTAGACCAGATCT
GAGCCTGGGAGCTCTCTGGCTAACTAGGGAACCCACTGCTTAAGCCTCAATAAAGCTTGCCTTGAGTGCT
TCAAGTAGTGTGTGCCCGTCTGTTGTGTGACTCTGGTAACTAGAGATCCCTCAGACCCTTTTAGTCAGTG
TGGAAAATCTCTAGCAGTACGTATAGTAGTTCATGTCATCTTATTATTCAGTATTTATAACTTGCAAAGA
AATGAATATCAGAGAGTGAGAGGAACTTGTTTATTGCAGCTTATAATGGTTACAAATAAAGCAATAGCAT
CACAAATTTCACAAATAAAGCATTTTTTTCACTGCATTCTAGTTGTGGTTTGTCCAAACTCATCAATGTA
TCTTATCATGTCTGGCTCTAGCTATCCCGCCCCTAACTCCGCCCATCCCGCCCCTAACTCCGCCCAGTTC
CGCCCATTCTCCGCCCCATGGCTGACTAATTTTTTTTATTTATGCAGAGGCCGAGGCCGCCTCGGCCTCT
GAGCTATTCCAGAAGTAGTGAGGAGGCTTTTTTGGAGGCCTAGGGACGTACCCAATTCGCCCTATAGTGA
GTCGTATTACGCGCGCTCACTGGCCGTCGTTTTACAACGTCGTGACTGGGAAAACCCTGGCGTTACCCAA
CTTAATCGCCTTGCAGCACATCCCCCTTTCGCCAGCTGGCGTAATAGCGAAGAGGCCCGCACCGATCGCC
CTTCCCAACAGTTGCGCAGCCTGAATGGCGAATGGG
[124 nt withheld, positions 10397-10520]
C
[91 nt withheld, positions 10522-10612]
A
[49 nt withheld, positions 10614-10662]
CCTTTGACGTTGGAGTCCACGTTCTTT
[37 nt withheld, positions 10690-10726]
ACCCTATCTCGGTCTATTCTTTTGATTTATAAGGGATTTTGCCGATTTCGGCCTATTGGTTAAAAAATGA
GCTGATTTAACAAAAATTTAACGCGAATTTTAACAAAATATTAACGCTTACAATTTAGGTGGCACTTTTC
GGGGAAATGTGCGCGGAACCCCTATTTGTTTATTTTTCTAAATACATTCAAATATGTATCCGCTCATGAG
ACAATAACCCTGATAAATGCTTCAATAATATTGAAAAAGGAAGAGTATGAGTATTCAACATTTCCGTGTC
GCCCTTATTCCCTTTTTTGCGGCATTTTGCCTTCCTGTTTTTGCTCACCCAGAAACGCTGGTGAAAGTAA
AAGATGCTGAAGATCAGTTGGGTGCACGAGTGGGTTACATCGAACTGGATCTCAACAGCGGTAAGATCCT
TGAGAGTTTTCGCCCCGAAGAACGTTTTCCAATGATGAGCACTTTTAAAGTTCTGCTATGTGGCGCGGTA
TTATCCCGTATTGACGCCGGGCAAGAGCAACTCGGTCGCCGCATACACTATTCTCAGAATGACTTGGTTG
AGTACTCACCAGTCACAGAAAAGCATCTTACGGATGGCATGACAGTAAGAGAATTATGCAGTGCTGCCAT
AACCATGAGTGATAACACTGCGGCCAACTTACTTCTGACAACGATCGGAGGACCGAAGGAGCTAACCGCT
TTTTTGCACAACATGGGGGATCATGTAACTCGCCTTGATCGTTGGGAACCGGAGCTGAATGAAGCCATAC
CAAACGACGAGCGTGACACCACGATGCCTGTAGCAATGGCAACAACGTTGCGCAAACTATTAACTGGCGA
ACTACTTACTCTAGCTTCCCGGCAACAATTAATAGACTGGATGGAGGCGGATAAAGTTGCAGGACCACTT
CTGCGCTCGGCCCTTCCGGCTGGCTGGTTTATTGCTGATAAATCTGGAGCCGGTGAGCGTGGGTCTCGCG
GTATCATTGCAGCACTGGGGCCAGATGGTAAGCCCTCCCGTATCGTAGTTATCTACACGACGGGGAGTCA
GGCAACTATGGATGAACGAAATAGACAGATCGCTGAGATAGGTGCCTCACTGATTAAGCATTGGTAACTG
TCAGACCAAGTTTACTCATATATACTTTAGATTGATTTAAAACTTCATTTTTAATTTAAAAGGATCTAGG
TGAAGATCCTTTTTGATAATCTCATGACCAAAATCCCTTAACGTGAGTTTTCGTTCCACTGAGCGTCAGA
CCCCGTAGAAAAGATCAAAGGATCTTCTTGAGATCCTTTTTTTCTGCGCGTAATCTGCTGCTTGCAAACA
AAAAAACCACCGCTACCAGCGGTGGTTTGTTTGCCGGATCAAGAGCTACCAACTCTTTTTCCGAAGGTAA
CTGGCTTCAGCAGAGCGCAGATACCAAATACTGTTCTTCTAGTGTAGCCGTAGTTAGGCCACCACTTCAA
GAACTCTGTAGCACCGCCTACATACCTCGCTCTGCTAATCCTGTTACCAGTGGCTGCTGCCAGTGGCGAT
AAGTCGTGTCTTACCGGGTTGGACTCAAGACGATAGTTACCGGATAAGGCGCAGCGGTCGGGCTGAACGG
GGGGTTCGTGCACACAGCCCAGCTTGGAGCGAACGACCTACACCGAACTGAGATACCTACAGCGTGAGCT
ATGAGAAAGCGCCACGCTTCCCGAAGGGAGAAAGGCGGACAGGTATCCGGTAAGCGGCAGGGTCGGAACA
GGAGAGCGCACGAGGGAGCTTCCAGGGGGAAACGCCTGGTATCTTTATAGTCCTGTCGGGTTTCGCCACC
TCTGACTTGAGCGTCGATTTTTGTGATGCTCGTCAGGGGGGCGGAGCCTATGGAAAAACGCCAGCAACGC
GGCCTTTTTACGGTTCCTGGCCTTTTGCTGGCCTTTTGCTCACATGTTCTTTCCTGCGTTATCCCCTGAT
TCTGTGGATAACCGTATTACCGCCTTTGAGTGAGCTGATACCGCTCGCCGCAGCCGAACGACCGAGCGCA
GCGAGTCAGTGAGCGAGGAAGCGGAAGAGCGCCCAATACGC
Features (pLannotate 1.2.2; 29 found; start..end, strand, type, name):
     93..114     +  protein_bind   CAP binding site: CAP binding activates transcription in the presence of cAMP. E. coli catabolite activator protein
    129..159     +  promoter       lac promoter: promoter for the E. coli lac operon
    163..185     +  protein_bind   lac operator (fragment): The lac repressor binds to the lac operator to inhibit transcription in E. coli. This inhibition can be relieved by adding lactose or isopropyl-β-D-thiogalactopyranoside (IPTG). lac repressor encoded by lacI
    228..246     +  promoter       T3 promoter: promoter for bacteriophage T3 RNA polymerase
    274..500     +  promoter       RSV promoter: Rous sarcoma virus enhancer/promoter
    501..681     +  LTR            5' LTR (truncated): truncated 5' long terminal repeat (LTR) from HIV-1
    728..853     +  misc_feature   HIV-1 Ψ: packaging signal of human immunodeficiency virus type 1
    837..1200    +  CDS            HIV-1 gag (fragment): gag protein from human immunodeficiency virus 1; gag
   1346..1579    +  misc_feature   RRE: The Rev response element (RRE) of HIV-1 allows for Rev-dependent mRNA export from the nucleus to the cytoplasm.
   1956..1982    +  CDS            Rev (fragment): human immunodeficiency virus 1 (HIV-1) Rev protein; rev; enhances nuclear export of unspliced and incompletely spliced viral mRNAs
   2042..2159    +  misc_feature   cPPT/CTS: central polypurine tract and central termination sequence of HIV-1
   2225..2291    +  CDS            small t antigen (fragment): SV40 (simian virus 40) small t antigen
   2298..3476    +  promoter       EF-1α promoter: strong constitutive promoter for human elongation factor EF-1α
   3520..7620    +  CDS            Cas9: Cas9 (Csn1) endonuclease from the Streptococcus pyogenes Type II CRISPR/Cas system generates RNA-guided double strand breaks in DNA
   7627..7674    +  CDS            nucleoplasmin NLS: bipartite nuclear localization signal from nucleoplasmin
   7747..8142    +  CDS            BSD: blasticidin S deaminase; Aspergillus terreus BSD; confers resistance to blasticidin
   8206..8901    +  CDS            mKate2: mKate2 is a basic (constitutively fluorescent) red fluorescent protein published in 2009, derived from Entacmaea quadricolor. It is reported to be a rapidly-maturing monomer with moderate acid sensitivity.
   8923..9511    +  misc_feature   WPRE: woodchuck hepatitis virus posttranscriptional regulatory element
   9562..9581    +  misc_feature   cPPT/CTS (fragment): central polypurine tract and central termination sequence of HIV-1
   9583..9816    +  LTR            3' LTR (ΔU3): self-inactivating 3' long terminal repeat (LTR) from HIV-1
   9894..10015   +  polyA_signal   SV40 poly(A) signal: SV40 polyadenylation signal
  10055..10190   +  rep_origin     SV40 ori: SV40 origin of replication
  10211..10229   -  promoter       T7 promoter: promoter for bacteriophage T7 RNA polymerase
  10237..10392   +  CDS            lacZα (fragment): LacZα fragment of β-galactosidase; lacZ fragment
  10397..10825   +  rep_origin     f1 ori (sequence partly withheld): f1 bacteriophage origin of replication; arrow indicates direction of (+) strand synthesis
  10878..10982   +  promoter       AmpR promoter: bla
  10983..11843   +  CDS            AmpR: β-lactamase; bla; confers resistance to ampicillin, carbenicillin, and related antibiotics
  12014..12602   +  rep_origin     ori: high-copy-number ColE1/pMB1/pBR322/pUC origin of replication
  12785..80      +  CDS            lacI (fragment) (across the origin): lac repressor; lacI; The lac repressor binds to the lac operator to inhibit transcription in E. coli. This inhibition can be relieved by adding lactose or isopropyl-β-D-thiogalactopyranoside (IPTG).
