[The description below was written by a language model from this plasmid's Addgene catalogue record and pLannotate feature annotations shown in this document.]
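Description:
pRDA_151 is a third-generation-style, self-inactivating lentiviral CRISPR vector built on the pRDA_085 backbone for expressing a nuclease-active Cas9 in mammalian cells. It is propagated in E. coli through a high-copy ColE1/pUC-type origin with ampicillin selection (AmpR under its own bla promoter). The backbone also carries an f1 origin, an SV40 origin and poly(A) signal, and remnants of a lac/lacZα cloning region with T3 and T7 promoters. The viral portion consists of an RSV promoter fused to a truncated HIV-1 5' LTR, which drives Tat-independent genomic RNA production in packaging cells. It is followed by the Ψ packaging signal with a gag fragment, the RRE for Rev-dependent nuclear export, the cPPT/CTS, a WPRE, and a ΔU3 3' LTR that inactivates LTR promoter activity after integration.

The payload is driven by the constitutive human EF-1α promoter. The catalogue names the insert as Cas9-HF, a synthetic high-fidelity variant, and the automated annotation recognises it simply as Streptococcus pyogenes Cas9; the specific mutations are not listed in the record. The Cas9 coding sequence is followed by a nucleoplasmin bipartite NLS, then blasticidin S deaminase and the red fluorescent protein mKate2 in the same orientation. The short gaps between these reading frames suggest linkage into one transcript, possibly through 2A-type peptides, but no such elements are annotated. This layout allows transduced cells to be selected with blasticidin and monitored by red fluorescence. No guide RNA cassette is annotated, so guides would presumably be supplied from a separate vector. The stated purpose is nuclease Cas expression, in the context of benchmarking SpCas9 variants.
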