Addgene plasmid #179084: pRDA_151
Purpose: nuclease Cas expression
Depositing lab: John Doench & David Root. Depositing organization: Broad Institute. Publication: Benchmarking of SpCas9 variants enables deeper base editor screens of BRCA1 and BCL2. Sangree AK, Griffith AL, Szegletes ZM, Roy P, DeWeirdt PC, Hegde M, McGee AV, Hanna RE, Doench JG. Nat Commun. 2022 Mar 14;13(1):1318. doi: 10.1038/s41467-022-28884-7. PubMed 35288574.
Backbone
  Vector backbone: pRDA_085
  Vector type: Lentiviral, CRISPR
Growth in bacteria
  Bacterial resistance: Ampicillin, 100 μg/mL
  Growth temperature: 30°C
  Growth strain: NEB Stable
  Copy number: High Copy
Gene/Insert
  Gene/Insert name: Cas9-HF
  Species: Synthetic
  Cloning method: Restriction Enzyme; 5′ cloning site Unknown (unknown if destroyed); 3′ cloning site Unknown (unknown if destroyed)
Terms and licenses: Academic/Nonprofit Terms; Industry Terms: Not Available to Industry
How to cite: pRDA_151 was a gift from John Doench & David Root (Addgene plasmid # 179084 ; http://n2t.net/addgene:179084 ; RRID:Addgene_179084)
